Addgene plasmid #149641: pBbdCas9S_P0526-sgRNA500
Purpose: (Empty Backbone) parental, all-in-one CRISPRi vector for B. burgdorferi, parental for gRNA cloning
Depositing lab: Christine Jacobs-Wagner. Depositing organization: Yale University. Publication: A CRISPR interference platform for selective downregulation of gene expression in Borrelia burgdorferi. Takacs CN, Scott M, Chang Y, Kloos ZA, Irnov I, Rosa PA, Liu J, Jacobs-Wagner C. Appl Environ Microbiol. 2020 Nov 30. pii: AEM.02519-20. doi: 10.1128/AEM.02519-20. PubMed 33257311.
Backbone
  Vector backbone: pBbdCas9S
  Backbone manufacturer: CJW lab
  Modifications to backbone: dCas9, lacI, empty gRNA cassette
  Vector type: Bacterial Expression, CRISPR
Growth in bacteria
  Bacterial resistance: Spectinomycin, 50 μg/mL
  Growth temperature: 30°C
  Growth strain: NEB 5-alpha F' Iq
  Copy number: High Copy
Gene/Insert
  Gene/Insert name: None
  Promoter: PflaB, PpQE30, P0526
  Cloning method: Restriction Enzyme; 5′ cloning site Unknown (unknown if destroyed); 3′ cloning site Unknown (unknown if destroyed)
  Sequencing primers: 5′ Unknown
Terms and licenses: Academic/Nonprofit Terms; Industry Terms: Not Available to Industry
How to cite: pBbdCas9S_P0526-sgRNA500 was a gift from Christine Jacobs-Wagner (Addgene plasmid # 149641 ; http://n2t.net/addgene:149641 ; RRID:Addgene_149641)
