[The description below was written by a language model from this plasmid's Addgene catalogue record and the feature table of its GenBank file.]
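Description:
pBbdCas9S_P0526-sgRNA500 is an 11.5 kb, all-in-one CRISPR interference vector for the Lyme disease spirochete Borrelia burgdorferi. It is deposited as an empty parental backbone into which users clone a guide sequence of their choice. It is propagated in E. coli from a high-copy ColE1/pUC-type origin and selected with spectinomycin through the aadA aminoglycoside adenylyltransferase gene, which also confers streptomycin resistance. The annotated features leave a long stretch between the E. coli origin and the guide cassette, as well as the first ~1.4 kb, unlabelled. The record does not say which elements support replication in Borrelia, and the lacI gene listed among the backbone modifications is not annotated in the feature table.

The payload has two working parts. The first is a catalytically dead Streptococcus pyogenes Cas9 (D10A and H840A), preceded by a strong ribosome binding site and driven by a T5-type promoter carrying two lac operators. This corresponds to the PpQE30 promoter named in the catalogue entry. Lac repressor supplied by the plasmid-borne lacI keeps dCas9 expression off until IPTG is added, so knockdown can be induced. The second part is an sgRNA cassette with the S. pyogenes guide scaffold, which by the construct name and promoter list is expressed from the P0526 promoter. The PflaB promoter is also listed, but the record does not assign it to a particular gene. Once a targeting spacer is inserted, the dCas9–sgRNA complex binds the chosen locus and blocks transcription without cutting DNA, allowing selective downregulation of B. burgdorferi genes. The cloning sites used for guide insertion are not given.
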