LOCUS       Exported 11506 bp ds-DNA circular SYN 13-MAY-2021
DEFINITION  parental, all-in-one CRISPRi vector for B. burgdorferi, parental for
            gRNA cloning.
ACCESSION   .
VERSION     .
KEYWORDS    pBbdCas9S_P0526-sgRNA500
SOURCE      synthetic DNA construct
  ORGANISM  synthetic DNA construct
REFERENCE   1 (bases 1 to 11506)
  AUTHORS   Takacs CN, Scott M, Chang Y, Kloos ZA, Irnov I, Rosa PA, Liu J,
            Jacobs-Wagner C
  TITLE     A CRISPR interference platform for selective downregulation of gene
            expression in Borrelia burgdorferi.
  JOURNAL   Appl Environ Microbiol. 2020 Nov 30. pii: AEM.02519-20. doi:
            10.1128/AEM.02519-20.
  PUBMED    33257311
REFERENCE   2 (bases 1 to 11506)
  AUTHORS   .
  TITLE     Direct Submission
  JOURNAL   Exported May 13, 2021 from SnapGene Server 1.1.58
            http://www.snapgene.com
FEATURES             Location/Qualifiers
     source          1..11506
                     /organism="synthetic DNA construct"
                     /mol_type="other DNA"
     promoter        1434..1478
                     /label=T5 promoter
                     /note="bacteriophage T5 promoter for E. coli RNA
                     polymerase, with embedded lac operator"
     protein_bind    1454..1470
                     /label=lac operator
                     /bound_moiety="lac repressor encoded by lacI"
                     /note="The lac repressor binds to the lac operator to
                     inhibit transcription in E. coli. This inhibition can be
                     relieved by adding lactose or
                     isopropyl-beta-D-thiogalactopyranoside (IPTG)."
     protein_bind    1486..1502
                     /label=lac operator
                     /bound_moiety="lac repressor encoded by lacI"
                     /note="The lac repressor binds to the lac operator to
                     inhibit transcription in E. coli. This inhibition can be
                     relieved by adding lactose or
                     isopropyl-beta-D-thiogalactopyranoside (IPTG)."
     RBS             1521..1532
                     /note="strong bacterial ribosome binding site (Elowitz and
                     Leibler, 2000)"
     CDS             1539..5645
                     /codon_start=1
                     /product="catalytically dead mutant of the Cas9
                     endonuclease from the Streptococcus pyogenes Type II
                     CRISPR/Cas system"
                     /label=dCas9
                     /note="RNA-guided DNA-binding protein that lacks
                     endonuclease activity due to the D10A mutation in the RuvC
                     catalytic domain and the H840A mutation in the HNH
                     catalytic domain"
                     /translation="MDKKYSIGLAIGTNSVGWAVITDEYKVPSKKFKVLGNTDRHSIKK
                     NLIGALLFDSGETAEATRLKRTARRRYTRRKNRICYLQEIFSNEMAKVDDSFFHRLEES
                     FLVEEDKKHERHPIFGNIVDEVAYHEKYPTIYHLRKKLVDSTDKADLRLIYLALAHMIK
                     FRGHFLIEGDLNPDNSDVDKLFIQLVQTYNQLFEENPINASGVDAKAILSARLSKSRRL
                     ENLIAQLPGEKKNGLFGNLIALSLGLTPNFKSNFDLAEDAKLQLSKDTYDDDLDNLLAQ
                     IGDQYADLFLAAKNLSDAILLSDILRVNTEITKAPLSASMIKRYDEHHQDLTLLKALVR
                     QQLPEKYKEIFFDQSKNGYAGYIDGGASQEEFYKFIKPILEKMDGTEELLVKLNREDLL
                     RKQRTFDNGSIPHQIHLGELHAILRRQEDFYPFLKDNREKIEKILTFRIPYYVGPLARG
                     NSRFAWMTRKSEETITPWNFEEVVDKGASAQSFIERMTNFDKNLPNEKVLPKHSLLYEY
                     FTVYNELTKVKYVTEGMRKPAFLSGEQKKAIVDLLFKTNRKVTVKQLKEDYFKKIECFD
                     SVEISGVEDRFNASLGTYHDLLKIIKDKDFLDNEENEDILEDIVLTLTLFEDREMIEER
                     LKTYAHLFDDKVMKQLKRRRYTGWGRLSRKLINGIRDKQSGKTILDFLKSDGFANRNFM
                     QLIHDDSLTFKEDIQKAQVSGQGDSLHEHIANLAGSPAIKKGILQTVKVVDELVKVMGR
                     HKPENIVIEMARENQTTQKGQKNSRERMKRIEEGIKELGSQILKEHPVENTQLQNEKLY
                     LYYLQNGRDMYVDQELDINRLSDYDVDAIVPQSFLKDDSIDNKVLTRSDKNRGKSDNVP
                     SEEVVKKMKNYWRQLLNAKLITQRKFDNLTKAERGGLSELDKAGFIKRQLVETRQITKH
                     VAQILDSRMNTKYDENDKLIREVKVITLKSKLVSDFRKDFQFYKVREINNYHHAHDAYL
                     NAVVGTALIKKYPKLESEFVYGDYKVYDVRKMIAKSEQEIGKATAKYFFYSNIMNFFKT
                     EITLANGEIRKRPLIETNGETGEIVWDKGRDFATVRKVLSMPQVNIVKKTEVQTGGFSK
                     ESILPKRNSDKLIARKKDWDPKKYGGFDSPTVAYSVLVVAKVEKGKSKKLKSVKELLGI
                     TILERSSFEKNPIDFLEAKGYKEVKKDLIIKLPKYSLFELENGRKRMLASAGELQKGNE
                     LALPSKYVNFLYLASHYEKLKGSPEDNEQKQLFVEQHKHYLDEIIEQISEFSKRVILAD
                     ANLDKVLSAYNKHRDKPIREQAENIIHLFTLTNLGAPAAFKYFDTTIDRKRYTSTKEVL
                     DATLIHQSITGLYETRIDLSQLGGD"
     CDS             5815..6606
                     /codon_start=1
                     /gene="aadA"
                     /product="aminoglycoside adenylyltransferase (Murphy,
                     1985)"
                     /label=SmR
                     /note="confers resistance to spectinomycin and
                     streptomycin"
                     /translation="MREAVIAEVSTQLSEVVGVIERHLEPTLLAVHLYGSAVDGGLKPH
                     SDIDLLVTVTVRLDETTRRALINDLLETSASPGESEILRAVEVTIVVHDDIIPWRYPAK
                     RELQFGEWQRNDILAGIFEPATIDIDLAILLTKAREHSVALVGPAAEELFDPVPEQDLF
                     EALNETLTLWNSPPDWAGDERNVVLTLSRIWYSAVTGKIAPKDVAADWAMERLPAQYQP
                     VILEARQAYLGQEEDRLASRADQLEEFVHYVKGEITKVVGK"
     rep_origin      6729..7317
                     /direction=RIGHT
                     /label=ori
                     /note="high-copy-number ColE1/pMB1/pBR322/pUC origin of
                     replication"
     primer_bind     7218..7237
                     /label=pBR322ori-F
                     /note="pBR322 origin, forward primer"
     misc_RNA        11422..11497
                     /label=gRNA scaffold
                     /note="guide RNA scaffold for the Streptococcus pyogenes
                     CRISPR/Cas9 system"
ORIGIN
        1 cgcgccaaat aatgcccgtg tccctgttga atagggacac ggttttttaa caattttttt
       61 attcctaggc cttagtggcc ggtacccggg gatccttatt actggccgct ttctagcctg
      121 gatacttgtc tggctagttg cattagagag tcagctagag ccctagggct agctgtttgt
      181 gtattcggag ccagtgtagt ttttcttttt actaacgata cgggtaataa ttgattgcct
      241 tttacagcct gaccttgaga caattgcaaa agtctgtcca cagaggtttg acctaataat
      301 ctaaaatctt gtttgatagt agtaagtgga ggtatgtagc aactagaatc ttctgtatca
      361 tcataaccca caactgaaat atcagcccca actctaagtc cactttcagt aatagctcgc
      421 atagctccta aagccatttg atcattagca actaacatag cagtagggac aatgccttca
      481 tttaacattt gcattgtttg ctgaaatcct gacatagcag accaatctcc ttctctttct
      541 gctattggtt gtatttgatt tcttgttaaa tacttgtgcc atcctgctaa tctcaatctg
      601 gcacttactg aacttaaggg acctgcaagt agtgcaattt gttgatggcc taatgcaaca
      661 aggtgttcaa ctcctaacct tgttccatct tcgtgagaaa aaattataga gtttattggg
      721 gtttggtccg acacatccaa aaacaatgct ggaacattag tacatgctgc ttcaactgca
      781 atcgcatctt ggtcatcaag aggataatta attataagtc cactaacacg ttgagctaat
      841 aaattatgta ctgctgcctt acaagcctct acacctgatc tctcaaccat tgatacaaca
      901 acgcttgcac caagttgatc agctctcgat ttaattgcgg ctacaatttg actaggcgca
      961 tgtaatgcaa gtgatgatgt ggcaactcca attaaaagtg attgtttccc cgcaagttgc
     1021 tgagcaacgc gatttggtat ataattcaac tctgccatag ctgcttcaac cttctctctt
     1081 gtttttgcag atacatgact tgcttggttc acaactctcg aaaccgtttg gtagctaacc
     1141 ccggcatatt cagcaacatc atacaaagta acaggtttca tggatcattc ctccatgata
     1201 aaatttaaat ttctgacttt ggcaaatcct tttgcctgtt aaaaagaata gcacaaaaat
     1261 taaaaaaaaa gaaacgcaaa tagcaatagc attaaaaata attattatta tttatttctt
     1321 tgattaaaat caaaagcctt taatgtattt tcttgatctt tcatgcgctt aacggtaaaa
     1381 tccaaggtat taagttcacc ttccactttt ctctctctat cttctctaga aaatcataaa
     1441 aaatttattt gctttgtgag cggataacaa ttataataga ttcaattgtg agcggataac
     1501 aatttcacac agaattcatt aaagaggaga aattacatat ggataagaaa tactcaatag
     1561 gcttagctat cggcacaaat agcgtcggat gggcggtgat cactgatgaa tataaggttc
     1621 cgtctaaaaa gttcaaggtt ctgggaaata cagaccgcca cagtatcaaa aaaaatctta
     1681 taggggctct tttatttgac agtggagaga cagcggaagc gactcgtctc aaacggacag
     1741 ctcgtagaag gtatacacgt cggaagaatc gtatttgtta tctacaggag attttttcaa
     1801 atgagatggc gaaagtagat gatagtttct ttcatcgact tgaagagtct tttttggtgg
     1861 aagaagacaa gaagcatgaa cgtcatccta tttttggaaa tatagtagat gaagttgctt
     1921 atcatgagaa atatccaact atctatcatc tgcgaaaaaa attggtagat tctactgata
     1981 aagcggattt gcgcttaatc tatttggcct tagcgcatat gattaagttt cgtggtcatt
     2041 ttttgattga gggagattta aatcctgata atagtgatgt ggacaaacta tttatccagt
     2101 tggtacaaac ctacaatcaa ttatttgaag aaaaccctat taacgcaagt ggagtagatg
     2161 ctaaagcgat tctttctgca cgattgagta aatcaagacg attagaaaat ctcattgctc
     2221 agctccccgg tgagaagaaa aatggcttat ttgggaatct cattgctttg tcattgggtt
     2281 tgacccctaa ttttaaatca aattttgatt tggcagaaga tgctaaatta cagctttcaa
     2341 aagatactta cgatgatgat ttagataatt tattggcgca aattggagat caatatgctg
     2401 atttgttttt ggcagctaag aatttatcag atgctatttt actttcagat atcctaagag
     2461 taaatactga aataactaag gctcccctat cagcttcaat gattaaacgc tacgatgaac
     2521 atcatcaaga cttgactctt ttaaaagctt tagttcgaca acaacttcca gaaaagtata
     2581 aagaaatctt ttttgatcaa tcaaaaaacg gatatgcagg ttatattgat gggggagcta
     2641 gccaagaaga attttataaa tttatcaaac caattttaga aaaaatggat ggtactgagg
     2701 aattattggt gaaactaaat cgtgaagatt tgctgcgcaa gcaacggacc tttgacaacg
     2761 gctctattcc ccatcaaatt cacttgggtg agctgcatgc tattttgaga agacaagaag
     2821 acttttatcc atttttaaaa gacaatcgtg agaagattga aaaaatcttg acttttcgaa
     2881 ttccttatta tgttggtcca ttggcgcgtg gcaatagtcg ttttgcatgg atgactcgga
     2941 agtctgaaga aacaattacc ccatggaatt ttgaagaagt tgtcgataaa ggtgcttcag
     3001 ctcaatcatt tattgaacgc atgacaaact ttgataaaaa tcttccaaat gaaaaagtac
     3061 taccaaaaca tagtttgctt tatgagtatt ttacggttta taacgaattg acaaaggtca
     3121 aatatgttac tgaaggaatg cgaaaaccag catttctttc aggtgaacag aagaaagcca
     3181 ttgttgattt actcttcaaa acaaatcgaa aagtaaccgt taagcaatta aaagaagatt
     3241 atttcaaaaa aatagaatgt tttgatagtg ttgaaatttc aggagttgaa gatagattta
     3301 atgcttcatt aggtacctac catgatttgc taaaaattat taaagataaa gattttttgg
     3361 ataatgaaga aaatgaagat atcttagagg atattgtttt aacattgacc ttatttgaag
     3421 atagggagat gattgaggaa agacttaaaa catatgctca cctctttgat gataaggtga
     3481 tgaaacagct taaacgtcgc cgttatactg gttggggacg tttgtctcga aaattgatta
     3541 atggtattag ggataagcaa tctggcaaaa caatattaga ttttttgaaa tcagatggtt
     3601 ttgccaatcg caattttatg cagctgatcc atgatgatag tttgacattt aaagaagaca
     3661 ttcaaaaagc acaagtgtct ggacaaggcg atagtttaca tgaacatatt gcaaatttag
     3721 ctggtagccc tgctattaaa aaaggtattt tacagactgt aaaagttgtt gatgaattgg
     3781 tcaaagtaat ggggcggcat aagccagaaa atatcgttat tgaaatggca cgtgaaaatc
     3841 agacaactca aaagggccag aaaaattcgc gagagcgtat gaaacgaatc gaagaaggta
     3901 tcaaagaatt aggaagtcag attcttaaag agcatcctgt tgaaaatact caattgcaaa
     3961 atgaaaagct ctatctctat tatctccaaa atggaagaga catgtatgtg gaccaagaat
     4021 tagatattaa tcgtttaagt gattatgatg tcgatgccat tgttccacaa agtttcctta
     4081 aagacgattc aatagacaat aaggtcttaa cgcgttctga taaaaatcgt ggtaaatcgg
     4141 ataacgttcc aagtgaagaa gtagtcaaaa agatgaaaaa ctattggaga caacttctaa
     4201 acgccaagtt aatcactcaa cgtaagtttg ataatttaac gaaagctgaa cgtggaggtt
     4261 tgagtgaact tgataaagct ggttttatca aacgccaatt ggttgaaact cgccaaatca
     4321 ctaagcatgt ggcacaaatt ttggatagtc gcatgaatac taaatacgat gaaaatgata
     4381 aacttattcg agaggttaaa gtgattacct taaaatctaa attagtttct gacttccgaa
     4441 aagatttcca attctataaa gtacgtgaga ttaacaatta ccatcatgcc catgatgcgt
     4501 atctaaatgc cgtcgttgga actgctttga ttaagaaata tccaaaactt gaatcggagt
     4561 ttgtctatgg tgattataaa gtttatgatg ttcgtaaaat gattgctaag tctgagcaag
     4621 aaataggcaa agcaaccgca aaatatttct tttactctaa tatcatgaac ttcttcaaaa
     4681 cagaaattac acttgcaaat ggagagattc gcaaacgccc tctaatcgaa actaatgggg
     4741 aaactggaga aattgtctgg gataaagggc gagattttgc cacagtgcgc aaagtattgt
     4801 ccatgcccca agtcaatatt gtcaagaaaa cagaagtcca gacaggcgga ttctccaagg
     4861 agtcaatttt accaaaaaga aattcggaca agcttattgc tcgtaaaaaa gactgggatc
     4921 caaaaaaata tggtggtttt gatagtccaa cggtagctta ttcagtccta gtggttgcta
     4981 aggtggaaaa agggaaatcg aagaagttaa aatccgttaa agagttacta gggatcacaa
     5041 ttctggaaag aagttccttt gaaaaaaatc cgattgactt tttagaagct aaaggatata
     5101 aggaagttaa aaaagactta atcattaaac tacctaaata tagtcttttt gagttagaaa
     5161 acggtcgtaa acggatgctg gctagtgccg gagaattaca aaaaggaaat gagctggctc
     5221 tgccaagcaa atatgtgaat tttttatatt tagctagtca ttatgaaaag ttgaagggta
     5281 gtccagaaga taacgaacaa aaacaattgt ttgtggagca gcataagcat tatttagatg
     5341 agattattga gcaaatcagt gaattttcta agcgtgttat tttagcagat gccaatttag
     5401 ataaagttct tagtgcatat aacaaacata gagacaaacc aatacgtgaa caagcagaaa
     5461 atattattca tttatttacg ttgacgaatc ttggagctcc cgctgctttt aaatattttg
     5521 atacaacaat tgatcgtaaa cgatatacgt ctacaaaaga agttttagat gccactctta
     5581 tccatcaatc catcactggt ctttatgaaa cacgcattga tttgagtcag ctaggaggtg
     5641 actaataaaa gcttgatcag atctcagctt ttttttgaag tgcctggcag taagttgaaa
     5701 aaatttgaaa taaacttgga ctatgttaat aaaaaaatac aaattaacga acaaaaagat
     5761 ttgaattatt atataattta gttaaaagca attttaaatg agggaggttt ccatatgagg
     5821 gaagcggtga tcgccgaagt atcgactcaa ctatcagagg tagttggcgt catcgagcgc
     5881 catctcgaac cgacgttgct ggccgtacat ttgtacggct ccgcagtgga tggcggcctg
     5941 aagccacaca gtgatattga tttgctggtt acggtgaccg taaggcttga tgaaacaacg
     6001 cggcgagctt tgatcaacga ccttttggaa acttcggctt cccctggaga gagcgagatt
     6061 ctccgcgctg tagaagtcac cattgttgtg cacgacgaca tcattccgtg gcgttatcca
     6121 gctaagcgcg aactgcaatt tggagaatgg cagcgcaatg acattcttgc aggtatcttc
     6181 gagccagcca cgatcgacat tgatctggct atcttgctga caaaagcaag agaacatagc
     6241 gttgccttgg taggtccagc ggcggaggaa ctctttgatc cggttcctga acaggatcta
     6301 tttgaggcgc taaatgaaac cttaacgcta tggaactcgc cgcccgactg ggctggcgat
     6361 gagcgaaatg tagtgcttac gttgtcccgc atttggtaca gcgcagtaac cggcaaaatc
     6421 gcgccgaagg atgtcgctgc cgactgggca atggagcgcc tgccggccca gtatcagccc
     6481 gtcatacttg aagctagaca ggcttatctt ggacaagaag aagatcgctt ggcctcgcgc
     6541 gcagatcagt tggaagaatt tgtccactac gtgaaaggcg agatcaccaa ggtagtcggc
     6601 aaataatgac gtcgccggag cggtcgagtt ctggaccgac cggctcgggt tctcatgacc
     6661 aaaatccctt aacgtgagtt ttcgttccac tgagcgtcag accccgtaga aaagatcaaa
     6721 ggatcttctt gagatccttt ttttctgcgc gtaatctgct gcttgcaaac aaaaaaacca
     6781 ccgctaccag cggtggtttg tttgccggat caagagctac caactctttt tccgaaggta
     6841 actggcttca gcagagcgca gataccaaat actgttcttc tagtgtagcc gtagttaggc
     6901 caccacttca agaactctgt agcaccgcct acatacctcg ctctgctaat cctgttacca
     6961 gtggctgctg ccagtggcga taagtcgtgt cttaccgggt tggactcaag acgatagtta
     7021 ccggataagg cgcagcggtc gggctgaacg gggggttcgt gcacacagcc cagcttggag
     7081 cgaacgacct acaccgaact gagataccta cagcgtgagc tatgagaaag cgccacgctt
     7141 cccgaaggga gaaaggcgga caggtatccg gtaagcggca gggtcggaac aggagagcgc
     7201 acgagggagc ttccaggggg aaacgcctgg tatctttata gtcctgtcgg gtttcgccac
     7261 ctctgacttg agcgtcgatt tttgtgatgc tcgtcagggg ggcggagcct atggaaaaac
     7321 gccagcaacg cggccttttt acggttcctg gccttttgct ggccttttgc tcacatgttc
     7381 tttcctgcac tagatccccg gcaagttcat ccttagggtt ttcatatctc ttaaaaagtc
     7441 aatttctgct tgattaattt cttgtggatt attgtttttg cggtttttca ttttttatct
     7501 ccttgagtat tgaatttttt cttatatata aatatatagc aaaaactatt tttgccaact
     7561 tttttacaaa aaatttttta ttaaaacact tagggctttg ctaaattctc ttttaaaaga
     7621 acttagtaaa gccctatgga tttaagaact gattatactt acgtagtaaa aatactacag
     7681 atattaatag tatagaccat atcaaaatca taatcaattt atatttatct aaaattgtag
     7741 tccatacaaa atacaaaaaa attaggtttt tctaaattct attttaaaag aacttagtaa
     7801 cacctaatct ctaaattact tacaaaattc taaaattaga tttttagttc ttcatatttc
     7861 tttaaaagtt ttttaagaaa atctttttga ttttcaaaaa tttcatgcat cataaaacta
     7921 gtaaatttgg attttttttt gtaaaaatca taactttctt gggttttaag ttgaaatctt
     7981 aatggtttta ttggattttg cctagatttt tttaacgccg gactttcttt atcttttata
     8041 aaattataag aatttttaat accattttct attaaataat cttcttttat aagcccctct
     8101 tgcagtgcag ttgctaatct taaatactta tacgcttgag tttttgctac atcaaagtct
     8161 tttataaaat caagaaaagt tttataacca tcaaatttat aatattgatt atcttttatt
     8221 tcttttaaaa ttttaatatt ttccaccctg tggaatattt cttttttgaa attgtcattt
     8281 aacttttcct ttagtgtctt gtaataagaa attttacttt cattaatcat taaattttgt
     8341 tcaacataag tatctatctt ttttgttaaa actttaacaa cacgtttttt ttccataaaa
     8401 attttccttt atttttgcaa cattttcctt aattgatata attgttacta ttttagattt
     8461 tttaatatcc acttaagaat taatccctca ctagaatatt ttttattata gaattcatat
     8521 acatgttttt ctaaatctat aaatttatca acaattgctt tattataggg tgtatctatc
     8581 ttttcttttc ttaataatcg tctcatattc tttaaataac aacaaacact gccggtttta
     8641 aacctaaatt ctatgtaata tatttttgaa aaagtatata cattttcaac cccgtttatt
     8701 tcatacttta caaaaacatt atttattggt tttctataac catagtaaat gcctaaaaat
     8761 ttgtccccgt ctttcatagg atatagataa agtttttgaa tctctgattt atctaataat
     8821 ttttcaaaaa aaattataca ccgcttttgt ttgttactaa ctactctatg caatgccttt
     8881 aatatttttg tgtgatatat atttttatca cctttttttt ctttcagcag gaagatactt
     8941 tcttttggaa atttaatttt ttgttcattt attcttgcag ccttaagtcc gattttcata
     9001 tttaatcctt atatagcctt tctatttaat tcttttaaac tcaataaact tttttggttt
     9061 ttcattagtt ctaataattc gcaataatat gtgcaaaaca ctttattgta ttctattttc
     9121 ttttggttat tcaaatattc ttttataatt ggctttagaa gttcaatatt tacttctttt
     9181 tttagttgtt caataaggat attgaaaatg tttgttttta aatcttgata attttgttga
     9241 gaattttctt tttttctttc aattgacttc tctaatttac gctttatatt gtttaaatcg
     9301 ctatatttat gactttcaat aataaaatga ggcttaaatt tgtaattttc gtatattttt
     9361 tggaaacttg tttctaattg tttagaatta tattcatttt tttcaaattc tttttgagtg
     9421 ttgcatagaa tttcctttaa tttttcttgt ttttctttca tacaagattt agtaaaatgt
     9481 atatttttat tttttagtaa tttaatttct attattttta tgattttaag tattttgatt
     9541 atattatctt tatcaatatt taaattgaat aaaattgtaa gaaaaattga aagaattttt
     9601 ttacataaaa agttacattt attgaagtaa tttcttactt gatacttttc tatttcatta
     9661 atctttcttt cttcttttat attattttta ttatttaaac actcctttaa atctacactc
     9721 ccatttttag taaatctatc tttaaggccc cttgaaactc tattttgaaa tcttaaatct
     9781 tttttttctt gaaagtattt atagattttt tggtaacatt ctttttttga aaaattaagt
     9841 tgatagtata tttcggtccc caaatttacc cctaagtgtt tgtgataatt agttgtgact
     9901 ttaaattctt tttctaattt gtaaaggtaa ttttgcagtg tttttagttt aacgggtgtt
     9961 tgactatttc ttttaaggtt ttcattaaag taatagagta tgtttttttg tgtgtatttc
    10021 ttatatgttt tatttatgta cgctagtgtt gagataagga ctactaattt atactgtaat
    10081 ttattgtagc aagttgtggt tttactggtt ttgtttatat tagataagtt ttccatttat
    10141 agctccttga ataccggatt ttttatctat aaagtatata tatcacaatt ttgatttaaa
    10201 agtaaattct ttttttaaaa atacaaaaat tttttataaa ttatatagac catgatattg
    10261 tattaatact aattgatttt aatttaaggt tgaactaaaa taaacatagt tttgtagaaa
    10321 ataatttttc attattttgc tacttgatat tggatcgtaa aaatattagg gctttacaaa
    10381 gttcttttaa aagagaattt agtaaagccc taagtctttt aataaaaaat tttttgtaaa
    10441 aaagttggca aaaatagttt ttgctatata tttatatata agaaaaaatt caatactcaa
    10501 ggagataaaa aatggaaaac ttaaacaata atccacaaaa aattaatcaa ataaataagc
    10561 aaactaattt tattggtttt gaaaatttta tagaacttga taatcaagtt aatcaaacta
    10621 aagaaaaaag taaattaagt aagataggta agaaattacc cggaataagc agtcaagtct
    10681 agtgcggccg gaaacagcta tgacatgatt acgaattcga gctccttgtt ttcaatgata
    10741 ggttttttag gtagagactt gtaagggttt gttcctggaa tataattttt aggaattttc
    10801 atatatttta ctcctattta actagctaac ctataattct attatttttt ttgtttttat
    10861 gcaatcaata ttgatatttt gattttttat gattagaatc atcatggaag agccaaagtc
    10921 aacacttata gacaaatatg atctttctaa ccttcacgaa atagcatcag ggggagcacc
    10981 tttgtctaag gaagtaggag aggcagttgc aaagaggttt catttacccg gaattaggca
    11041 aggatatggg ttaacagaaa ccacatctgc aattttaatt acacctgaag gagatgataa
    11101 accaggagct gttgggaagg ttgttccttt ttttgaggct aaagttgttg atttagatac
    11161 tggaaagact ttaggagtta atcaaagagg cgagttatgt gtaagaggac ctatgataat
    11221 gtcaggatac gtaaataatc cagaagctac aaatgcattg atagataaag atggttggtt
    11281 acactcaggc gatatagctt attgggacga agatgaacac ttttttatag ttgatagatt
    11341 gaaatctttg attaagtata aaggttatca agtagctcca gcagaattgg aaagtatttt
    11401 attgcaacac ccagctcttc cgttttagag ctagaaatag caagttaaaa taaggctagt
    11461 ccgttatcaa cttgaaaaag tggcaccgag tcggtgcttt ttttgg
//
